Addgene plasmid #235681: pCW-TAZ-CAMTA1
Purpose: Express TAZ-CAMTA1 fusion gene in mammalian cells using the doxycycline-inducible TRE promoter
Depositing lab: Duojia Pan. Depositing organization: University of Texas Southwestern Medical Center. Publication: WWTR1(TAZ)-CAMTA1 reprograms endothelial cells to drive epithelioid hemangioendothelioma. Driskill JH, Zheng Y, Wu BK, Wang L, Cai J, Rakheja D, Dellinger M, Pan D. Genes Dev. 2021 Apr 1;35(7-8):495-511. doi: 10.1101/gad.348221.120. Epub 2021 Mar 25. PubMed 33766984.
Backbone
  Vector backbone: pCW57-MCS1-2A-MCS2
  Vector type: Mammalian Expression, Lentiviral
Growth in bacteria
  Bacterial resistance: Ampicillin, 100 μg/mL
  Growth temperature: 37°C
  Growth strain: NEB Stable
  Copy number: High Copy
Gene/Insert
  Gene/Insert name: TAZ-CAMTA1
  Species: H. sapiens (human)
  Entrez Gene: WWTR1 (a.k.a. TAZ); CAMTA1 (a.k.a. CANPMR, CECBA)
  Tag / fusion protein: FLAG (N terminal on insert)
  Cloning method: Gibson Cloning
Terms and licenses: Academic/Nonprofit Terms; Industry Terms: Not Available to Industry
How to cite: pCW-TAZ-CAMTA1 was a gift from Duojia Pan (Addgene plasmid # 235681 ; http://n2t.net/addgene:235681 ; RRID:Addgene_235681)
