[The description below was written by a language model from this plasmid's Addgene catalogue record and pLannotate feature annotations shown in this document.]
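Description:
pCW-TAZ-CAMTA1 is a 12.5 kb third-generation-style, self-inactivating HIV-1 lentiviral vector built on the pCW57-MCS1-2A-MCS2 backbone for doxycycline-inducible expression of the human TAZ-CAMTA1 (WWTR1-CAMTA1) fusion gene in mammalian cells. In bacteria it is maintained through a high-copy ColE1/pUC origin and selected with ampicillin via the β-lactamase gene. The viral portion consists of an RSV promoter driving a truncated 5' LTR, the Ψ packaging signal with a partial gag sequence, the RRE for Rev-dependent export of the genomic RNA, a cPPT/CTS element, a WPRE to enhance transcript expression, and a ΔU3 3' LTR that inactivates LTR-driven transcription after integration. An SV40 poly(A) signal and SV40 origin lie downstream of the 3' LTR.

The payload is an all-in-one Tet-On arrangement. A tight TRE promoter (seven tet operators upstream of a minimal CMV promoter) drives an open reading frame that begins with an N-terminal FLAG epitope, continues through an amino-terminal fragment of WWTR1/TAZ, a Hippo pathway transcriptional coactivator, and runs directly into a large portion of the transcriptional activator CAMTA1. Downstream, a constitutive human PGK promoter expresses puromycin N-acetyltransferase followed by the reverse tetracycline transactivator rtTA3. The short gap between these two coding sequences is unannotated, though the backbone name suggests a 2A linker. Transduced cells can therefore be selected with puromycin and already carry the transactivator needed to switch on the fusion when doxycycline is added. The associated publication concerns this fusion's role in reprogramming endothelial cells to drive epithelioid hemangioendothelioma, consistent with use of the construct for controlled modelling of the oncogenic fusion.
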