Features (pLannotate 1.2.2; 28 found; start..end, strand, type, name):
     41..158     +  misc_feature   cPPT/CTS: central polypurine tract and central termination sequence of HIV-1
    212..526     +  promoter       tight TRE promoter: Tet-responsive promoter PTight, consisting of seven tet operator sequences followed by the minimal CMV promoter
    582..605     +  CDS            5xFLAG (fragment): five tandem FLAG® epitope tags
    606..1169    +  CDS            WWTR1 (fragment): WWTR1_HUMAN - Also known as TAZ. Experimental evidence at protein level: Swiss-Prot protein existence level 1. Transcriptional coactivator which acts as a downstream regulatory target in the Hippo signaling pathway that plays a pivotal role in organ size control and tumor suppression by restricting proliferation and promoting apoptosis (PubMed:11118213, PubMed:18227151). The core of this pathway is composed of a kinase cascade wherein STK3/MST2 and STK4/MST1, in complex with its regulatory protein SAV1, phosphorylates and activates LATS1/2 in complex with its regulatory protein MOB1, which in
   1167..5384    +  CDS            CAMTA1 (fragment): CMTA1_HUMAN - Also known as KIAA0833. Experimental evidence at protein level: Swiss-Prot protein existence level 1. Transcriptional activator. May act as a tumor suppressor. From Homo sapiens (Human).
   5394..5904    +  promoter       hPGK promoter: human phosphoglycerate kinase 1 promoter
   5914..6510    +  CDS            PuroR (fragment): puromycin N-acetyltransferase; pac from Streptomyces; confers resistance to puromycin
   6565..7262    +  CDS            rtTA3 (fragment): reverse tetracycline transactivator 3 activates expression from Tet-responsive promoters in the presence of doxycycline
   7192..7302    +  CDS            VP48: 3 tandem repeats of the minimal activation domain of herpes simplex virus VP16 (Cheng et al., 2013)
   7338..7886    +  misc_feature   WPRE (fragment): woodchuck hepatitis virus posttranscriptional regulatory element
   7912..7983    +  CDS            nef (fragment): NEF_HV1Z2 - Experimental evidence at protein level: Swiss-Prot protein existence level 1. Extracellular Nef protein targets CD4(+) T-lymphocytes for apoptosis by interacting with CXCR4 surface receptors. From Human immunodeficiency virus type 1 group M subtype D (isolate Z2/CDC-Z34) (HIV-1).
   7985..8218    +  LTR            3' LTR (ΔU3): self-inactivating 3' long terminal repeat (LTR) from HIV-1
   8290..8411    +  polyA_signal   SV40 poly(A) signal: SV40 polyadenylation signal
   8451..8586    +  rep_origin     SV40 ori: SV40 origin of replication
   8594..8657    +  promoter       AmpR promoter: bla
   8658..9518    +  CDS            AmpR: β-lactamase; bla; confers resistance to ampicillin, carbenicillin, and related antibiotics
   9689..10277   +  rep_origin     ori: high-copy-number ColE1/pMB1/pBR322/pUC origin of replication
  10460..10552   +  CDS            lacI (fragment): lac repressor; lacI; The lac repressor binds to the lac operator to inhibit transcription in E. coli. This inhibition can be relieved by adding lactose or isopropyl-β-D-thiogalactopyranoside (IPTG).
  10565..10586   +  protein_bind   CAP binding site: CAP binding activates transcription in the presence of cAMP. E. coli catabolite activator protein
  10601..10631   +  promoter       lac promoter: promoter for the E. coli lac operon
  10635..10657   +  protein_bind   lac operator (fragment): The lac repressor binds to the lac operator to inhibit transcription in E. coli. This inhibition can be relieved by adding lactose or isopropyl-β-D-thiogalactopyranoside (IPTG). lac repressor encoded by lacI
  10700..10718   +  promoter       T3 promoter: promoter for bacteriophage T3 RNA polymerase
  10746..10972   +  promoter       RSV promoter: Rous sarcoma virus enhancer/promoter
  10973..11153   +  LTR            5' LTR (truncated): truncated 5' long terminal repeat (LTR) from HIV-1
  11200..11325   +  misc_feature   HIV-1 Ψ: packaging signal of human immunodeficiency virus type 1
  11309..11672   +  CDS            HIV-1 gag (fragment): gag protein from human immunodeficiency virus 1; gag
  11818..12051   +  misc_feature   RRE: The Rev response element (RRE) of HIV-1 allows for Rev-dependent mRNA export from the nucleus to the cytoplasm.
  12428..12452   +  CDS            Rev (fragment): human immunodeficiency virus 1 (HIV-1) Rev protein; rev; enhances nuclear export of unspliced and incompletely spliced viral mRNAs
>Addgene plasmid #235681 | pCW-TAZ-CAMTA1 | addgene full sequence | sequence record 470271 | Addgene NGS Result
AATTCTCGACCTCGAGACAAATGGCAGTATTCATCCACAATTTTAAAAGAAAAGGGGGGATTGGGGGGTA
CAGTGCAGGGGAAAGAATAGTAGACATAATAGCAACAGACATACAAACTAAAGAATTACAAAAACAAATT
ACAAAAATTCAAAATTTTCGGGTTTATTACAGGGACAGCAGAGATCCACTTTGGCCGCGAATCGATATGT
CGAGTTTACTCCCTATCAGTGATAGAGAACGTATGTCGAGTTTACTCCCTATCAGTGATAGAGAACGATG
TCGAGTTTACTCCCTATCAGTGATAGAGAACGTATGTCGAGTTTACTCCCTATCAGTGATAGAGAACGTA
TGTCGAGTTTACTCCCTATCAGTGATAGAGAACGTATGTCGAGTTTATCCCTATCAGTGATAGAGAACGT
ATGTCGAGTTTACTCCCTATCAGTGATAGAGAACGTATGTCGAGGTAGGCGTGTACGGTGGGAGGCCTAT
ATAAGCAGAGCTCGTTTAGTGAACCGTCAGATCGCCTGGAGAATTGGCTAGCGCCACCATGGATTATAAA
GATGATGATGATAAAGGGGCAGACTACAAGGACGACGACGACAAGAATCCGGCCTCGGCGCCCCCTCCGC
TCCCGCCGCCTGGGCAGCAAGTGATCCACGTCACGCAGGACCTAGACACAGACCTCGAAGCCCTCTTCAA
CTCTGTCATGAATCCGAAGCCTAGCTCGTGGCGGAAGAAGATCCTGCCGGAGTCTTTCTTTAAGGAGCCT
GATTCGGGCTCGCACTCGCGCCAGTCCAGCACCGACTCGTCGGGCGGCCACCCGGGGCCTCGACTGGCTG
GGGGTGCCCAGCATGTCCGCTCGCACTCGTCGCCCGCGTCCCTGCAGCTGGGCACCGGCGCGGGTGCTGC
GGGTAGCCCCGCGCAGCAGCACGCGCACCTCCGCCAGCAGTCCTACGACGTGACCGACGAGCTGCCACTG
CCCCCGGGCTGGGAGATGACCTTCACGGCCACTGGCCAGAGGTACTTCCTCAATCACATAGAAAAAATCA
CCACATGGCAAGACCCTAGGAAGGCGATGAATCAGCCTCTGAATCATATGAACCTCCACCCTGCCGTCAG
TTCCACACCAGTGCCTCAGAGGTCCATGGCAGTATCCCAGCCAAATCTCGGAGCTGGCGGCAGCGTGCAT
CACAAGTGTAACAGCGCCAAACACCGCATCATCTCGCCCAAGGTGGAGCCACGGACAGGGGGGTACGGGA
GCCACTCGGAGGTGCAGCACAATGACGTGTCGGAGGGCAAGCACGAGCACAGCCACAGCAAGGGCTCCAG
CCGTGAGAAGAGGAACGGCAAGGTGGCCAAGCCCGTGCTCCTGCACCAGAGCAGCACCGAGGTCTCCTCC
ACCAACCAGGTGGAAGTCCCCGACACCACCCAGAGCTCCCCTGTGTCCATCAGCAGCGGGCTCAACAGCG
ACCCGGACATGGTGGACAGCCCGGTGGTCACAGGTGTGTCCGGTATGGCGGTGGCCTCTGTGATGGGGAG
CTTGTCCCAGAGCGCCACGGTGTTCATGTCAGAGGTCACCAATGAGGCCGTGTACACCATGTCCCCCACC
GCTGGCCCCAACCACCACCTCCTCTCACCTGACGCCTCTCAGGGCCTCGTCCTGGCCGTGAGCTCTGATG
GCCACAAGTTCGCCTTTCCCACCACGGGCAGCTCAGAGAGCCTGTCCATGCTGCCCACCAACGTGTCCGA
AGAGCTGGTCCTCTCCACCACCCTCGACGGTGGCCGGAAGATTCCAGAAACCACCATGAACTTTGACCCC
GACTGTTTCCTTAATAACCCAAAGCAGGGCCAGACGTACGGGGGTGGAGGCCTGAAAGCCGAGATGGTCA
GCTCCAACATCCGGCACTCGCCACCCGGGGAGCGGAGCTTCAGCTTTACCACCGTCCTCACCAAGGAGAT
CAAGACCGAGGACACCTCCTTCGAGCAGCAGATGGCCAAAGAAGCGTACTCCTCCTCCGCGGCGGCTGTG
GCAGCCAGCTCCCTCACCCTGACCGCCGGCTCCAGCCTCCTGCCGTCGGGCGGCGGCCTGAGTCCCAGCA
CCACCCTGGAGCAGATGGACTTCAGCGCCATCGACTCCAACAAGGACTACACGTCCAGCTTCAGCCAGAC
GGGCCACAGCCCCCACATCCACCAGACCCCCTCCCCGAGCTTCTTCCTGCAGGACGCCAGCAAACCCCTC
CCCGTCGAGCAGAACACCCACAGCAGCCTGAGTGACTCTGGGGGCACCTTCGTGATGCCCACGGTGAAAA
CGGAGGCCTCGTCCCAAACCAGCTCCTGCAGCGGTCACGTGGAGACGCGGATCGAGTCCACTTCCTCCCT
CCACCTCATGCAGTTCCAGGCCAACTTCCAGGCCATGACGGCAGAAGGGGAGGTCACCATGGAGACCTCG
CAGGCGGCGGAAGGGAGCGAGGTCCTGCTCAAGTCTGGGGAGCTGCAGGCTTGCAGCTCTGAGCACTACC
TGCAGCCGGAGACCAACGGGGTAATCCGAAGCGCCGGCGGCGTCCCCATCCTCCCGGGCAACGTGGTGCA
GGGACTCTACCCCGTGGCCCAGCCCAGCCTCGGCAACGCCTCCAACATGGAGCTCAGCCTGGACCACTTT
GACATCTCCTTCAGCAACCAGTTCTCCGACCTGATCAACGACTTCATCTCCGTGGAGGGGGGCAGCAGCA
CCATCTATGGGCACCAGCTGGTGTCGGGGGACAGCACGGCGCTCTCACAGTCAGAGGACGGGGCGCGGGC
CCCCTTCACCCAGGCAGAGATGTGCCTCCCCTGCTGTAGCCCCCAGCAGGGTAGCCTGCAGCTGAGCAGC
TCGGAGGGCGGGGCCAGCACCATGGCCTACATGCACGTCGCCGAGGTGGTCTCGGCCGCCTCGGCCCAGG
GCACCCTAGGCATGCTGCAGCAGAGCGGACGGGTGTTCATGGTGACCGACTACTCCCCAGAGTGGTCTTA
CCCAGAGGGAGGAGTGAAGGTCCTCATCACAGGCCCGTGGCAAGAAGCCAGCAATAACTACAGCTGCCTG
TTTGACCAGATCTCAGTGCCTGCATCCCTGATTCAGCCTGGGGTGCTGCGCTGCTACTGCCCAGCCCATG
ACACTGGTCTTGTGACCCTACAAGTTGCCTTCAACAACCAGATCATCTCCAACTCGGTGGTGTTTGAGTA
CAAAGCCCGGGCTCTGCCCACGCTCCCTTCCTCCCAGCACGACTGGCTGTCGTTGGACGATAACCAGTTC
AGGATGTCCATCCTGGAACGACTGGAGCAGATGGAGAGGAGGATGGCCGAGATGACGGGGTCCCAGCAGC
ACAAACAGGCGAGCGGAGGCGGCAGCAGTGGAGGCGGCAGCGGGAGCGGGAATGGAGGGAGCCAGGCACA
GTGTGCTTCTGGGACTGGGGCCTTGGGGAGCTGCTTTGAGAGCCGTGTGGTCGTGGTATGCGAGAAGATG
ATGAGCCGAGCCTGCTGGGCGAAGTCCAAGCACTTGATCCACTCAAAGACTTTCCGCGGAATGACCCTAC
TCCACCTGGCCGCTGCCCAGGGCTATGCCACCCTAATCCAGACCCTCATCAAATGGCGTACAAAGCACGC
GGATAGCATTGACCTGGAACTGGAAGTTGACCCCTTGAATGTGGACCACTTCTCCTGTACTCCTCTGATG
TGGGCGTGTGCCCTAGGGCACTTGGAAGCTGCCGTCGTGCTGTACAAGTGGGACCGTCGGGCCATCTCGA
TTCCCGACTCTCTAGGAAGGCTGCCTTTGGGAATTGCCAGGTCACGGGGTCATGTGAAATTAGCAGAGTG
TCTGGAGCACCTGCAGAGAGATGAGCAGGCTCAGCTGGGACAGAACCCCAGAATCCACTGTCCTGCAAGC
GAAGAGCCCAGCACAGAGAGCTGGATGGCCCAGTGGCACAGCGAAGCCATCAGCTCTCCAGAAATACCCA
AGGGAGTCACTGTTATTGCAAGCACCAACCCAGAGCTGAGAAGACCTCGTTCTGAACCCTCTAATTACTA
CAGCAGTGAGAGCCACAAAGATTATCCGGCTCCCAAAAAGCATAAATTGAACCCTGAGTACTTCCAGACA
AGGCAGGAGAAGCTGCTTCCCACTGCACTGAGTCTGGAAGAGCCAAATATCAGGAAGCAAAGCCCTAGTT
CTAAGCAGTCTGTCCCCGAGACACTCAGCCCCAGTGAAGGAGTGAGGGACTTCAGCCGGGAACTCTCCCC
TCCCACTCCAGAGACTGCAGCATTTCAAGCCTCTGGATCTCAGCCTGTAGGAAAGTGGAATTCCAAAGAT
CTTTACATTGGTGTGTCTACAGTACAGGTGACTGGAAATCCGAAGGGGACCAGTGTAGGAAAGGAGGCAG
CACCTTCACAGGTGCGTCCACGGGAACCAATGAGTGTCCTGATGATGGCTAACAGAGAGGTGGTGAATAC
AGAGCTGGGGTCCTACCGTGATAGTGCAGAAAATGAAGAATGCGGCCAGTCCATGGATGACATACAGGTG
AACATGATGACCTTGGCAGAACACATTATTGAAGCCACACCTGACCGAATCAAGCAGGAGAATTTTGTGC
CCATGGAGTCCTCAGGATTGGAAAGAACAGACCCTGCCACCATTAGCAGTACAATGAGCTGGCTGGCCAG
TTATCTAGCGGATGCTGACTGCCTTCCCAGTGCTGCTCAGATCCGAAGTGCATATAACGAGCCTCTAACC
CCTTCTTCTAATACCAGCTTGAGCCCTGTTGGCTCTCCCGTCAGTGAAATCGCTTTCGAGAAACCTAACC
TTCCCTCCGCCGCGGATTGGTCAGAATTCCTGAGTGCATCTACCAGTGAGAAGGTAGAGAATGAGTTTGC
TCAGCTCACTCTGTCTGATCATGAACAGAGAGAACTCTATGAGGCTGCCAGGCTTGTCCAGACAGCTTTC
CGGAAATACAAGGGCCGACCCTTGCGGGAACAGCAAGAAGTAGCTGCTGCTGTTATTCAGCGTTGTTACA
GAAAATATAAACAGTACGCACTTTATAAAAAGATGACACAGGCTGCCATCCTTATCCAGAGCAAATTCCG
AAGTTACTATGAACAAAAAAAATTCCAGCAGAGCCGACGGGCTGCTGTGCTCATCCAAAAGTACTACCGA
AGTTATAAGAAATGTGGCAAAAGACGGCAGGCTCGCCGGACGGCTGTGATTGTACAACAGAAACTCAGGA
GCAGTTTGCTAACCAAAAAGCAGGATCAAGCTGCTCGAAAAATAATGAGGTTTCTTCGCCGCTGTCGCCA
CAGCCCCCTGGTGGACCATAGGCTGTACAAAAGGAGTGAAAGAATTGAAAAAGGCCAAGGAACTTGAGGA
TCCGGGGTTGGGGTTGCGCCTTTTCCAAGGCAGCCCTGGGTTTGCGCAGGGACGCGGCTGCTCTGGGCGT
GGTTCCGGGAAACGCAGCGGCGCCGACCCTGGGTCTCGCACATTCTTCACGTCCGTTCGCAGCGTCACCC
GGATCTTCGCCGCTACCCTTGTGGGCCCCCCGGCGACGCTTCCTGCTCCGCCCCTAAGTCGGGAAGGTTC
CTTGCGGTTCGCGGCGTGCCGGACGTGACAAACGGAAGCCGCACGTCTCACTAGTACCCTCGCAGACGGA
CAGCGCCAGGGAGCAATGGCAGCGCGCCGACCGCGATGGGCTGTGGCCAATAGCGGCTGCTCAGCAGGGC
GCGCCGAGAGCAGCGGCCGGGAAGGGGCGGTGCGGGAGGCGGGGTGTGGGGCGGTAGTGTGGGCCCTGTT
CCTGCCCGCGCGGTGTTCCGCATTCTGCAAGCCTCCGGAGCGCACGTCGGCAGTCGGCTCCCTCGTTGAC
CGAATCACCGACCTCTCTCCCCAGCAATTCACCATGACCGAGTACAAGCCCACGGTGCGCCTCGCCACCC
GCGACGACGTCCCCAGGGCCGTACGCACCCTCGCCGCCGCGTTCGCCGACTACCCCGCCACGCGCCACAC
CGTCGATCCGGACCGCCACATCGAGCGGGTCACCGAGCTGCAAGAACTCTTCCTCACGCGCGTCGGGCTC
GACATCGGCAAGGTGTGGGTCGCGGACGACGGCGCCGCGGTGGCGGTCTGGACCACGCCGGAGAGCGTCG
AAGCGGGGGCGGTGTTCGCCGAGATCGGCCCGCGCATGGCCGAGTTGAGCGGTTCCCGGCTGGCCGCGCA
GCAACAGATGGAAGGCCTCCTGGCGCCGCACCGGCCCAAGGAGCCCGCGTGGTTCCTGGCCACCGTCGGC
GTCTCGCCCGACCACCAGGGCAAGGGTCTGGGCAGCGCCGTCGTGCTCCCCGGAGTGGAGGCGGCCGAGC
GCGCCGGGGTGCCCGCCTTCCTGGAGACCTCCGCGCCCCGCAACCTCCCCTTCTACGAGCGGCTCGGCTT
CACCGTCACCGCCGACGTCGAGGTGCCCGAAGGACCGCGCACCTGGTGCATGACCCGCAAGCCCGGTGCC
GAAGGTAGAGGTTCTCTCCTCACTTGTGGTGATGTTGAAGAAAACCCTGGTCCAATGTCTAGACTGGACA
AGAGCAAAGTCATAAACGGAGCTCTGGAATTACTCAATGGTGTCGGTATCGAAGGCCTGACGACAAGGAA
ACTCGCTCAAAAGCTGGGAGTTGAGCAGCCTACCCTGTACTGGCACGTGAAGAACAAGCGGGCCCTGCTC
GATGCCCTGCCAATCGAGATGCTGGACAGGCATCATACCCACTTCTGCCCCCTGGAAGGCGAGTCATGGC
AAGACTTTCTGCGGAACAACGCCAAGTCATACCGCTGTGCTCTCCTCTCACATCGCGACGGGGCTAAAGT
GCATCTCGGCACCCGCCCAACAGAGAAACAGTACGAAACCCTGGAAAATCAGCTCGCGTTCCTGTGTCAG
CAAGGCTTCTCCCTGGAGAACGCACTGTACGCTCTGTCCGCCGTGGGCCACTTTACACTGGGCTGCGTAT
TGGAGGAACAGGAGCATCAAGTAGCAAAAGAGGAAAGAGAGACACCTACCACCGATTCTATGCCCCCACT
TCTGAGACAAGCAATTGAGCTGTTCGACCGGCAGGGAGCCGAACCTGCCTTCCTTTTCGGCCTGGAACTA
ATCATATGTGGCCTGGAGAAACAGCTAAAGTGCGAAAGCGGCGGGCCGACCGACGCCCTTGACGATTTTG
ACTTAGACATGCTCCCAGCCGATGCCCTTGACGACTTTGACCTTGATATGCTGCCTGCTGACGCTCTTGA
CGATTTTGACCTTGACATGCTCCCCGGGTAACTAAGTAAGGATCGATCCAAGATATCGTATTCTTAACTA
TGTTGCTCCTTTTACGCTATGTGGATACGCTGCTTTAATGCCTTTGTATCATGCTATTGCTTCCCGTATG
GCTTTCATTTTCTCCTCCTTGTATAAATCCTGGTTGCTGTCTCTTTATGAGGAGTTGTGGCCCGTTGTCA
GGCAACGTGGCGTGGTGTGCACTGTGTTTGCTGACGCAACCCCCACTGGTTGGGGCATTGCCACCACCTG
TCAGCTCCTTTCCGGGACTTTCGCTTTCCCCCTCCCTATTGCCACGGCGGAACTCATCGCCGCCTGCCTT
GCCCGCTGCTGGACAGGGGCTCGGCTGTTGGGCACTGACAATTCCGTGGTGTTGTCGGGGAAGCTGACGT
CCTTTCCATGGCTGCTCGCCTGTGTTGCCACCTGGATTCTGCGCGGGACGTCCTTCTGCTACGTCCCTTC
GGCCCTCAATCCAGCGGACCTTCCTTCCCGCGGCCTGCTGCCGGCTCTGCGGCCTCTTCCGCGTCTTCGC
CTTCGCCCTCAGACGAGTCGGATCTCCCTTTGGGCCGCCTCCCCGCCTGTTTCGCCTCGGCGTCCGGACT
AGAGGTACCTTTAAGACCAATGACTTACAAGGCAGCTGTAGATCTTAGCCACTTTTTAAAAGAAAAGGGG
GGACTGGAAGGGCTAATTCACTCCCAACGAAGACAAGATCTGCTTTTTGCTTGTACTGGGTCTCTCTGGT
TAGACCAGATCTGAGCCTGGGAGCTCTCTGGCTAACTAGGGAACCCACTGCTTAAGCCTCAATAAAGCTT
GCCTTGAGTGCTTCAAGTAGTGTGTGCCCGTCTGTTGTGTGACTCTGGTAACTAGAGATCCCTCAGACCC
TTTTAGTCAGTGTGGAAAATCTCTAGCAGTAGTAGTTCATGTCATCTTATTATTCAGTATTTATAACTTG
CAAAGAAATGAATATCAGAGAGTGAGAGGAACTTGTTTATTGCAGCTTATAATGGTTACAAATAAAGCAA
TAGCATCACAAATTTCACAAATAAAGCATTTTTTTCACTGCATTCTAGTTGTGGTTTGTCCAAACTCATC
AATGTATCTTATCATGTCTGGCTCTAGCTATCCCGCCCCTAACTCCGCCCATCCCGCCCCTAACTCCGCC
CAGTTCCGCCCATTCTCCGCCCCATGGCTGACTAATTTTTTTTATTTATGCAGAGGCCGAGGCCGCCTCG
GCCTCTGAGCTATTCCAGAAGTAGTGAGGAGGCTTTTTTGGAGGCCTTTCAAATATGTATCCGCTCATGA
GACAATAACCCTGATAAATGCTTCAATAATATTGAAAAAGGAAGAGTATGAGTATTCAACATTTCCGTGT
CGCCCTTATTCCCTTTTTTGCGGCATTTTGCCTTCCTGTTTTTGCTCACCCAGAAACGCTGGTGAAAGTA
AAAGATGCTGAAGATCAGTTGGGTGCACGAGTGGGTTACATCGAACTGGATCTCAACAGCGGTAAGATCC
TTGAGAGTTTTCGCCCCGAAGAACGTTTTCCAATGATGAGCACTTTTAAAGTTCTGCTATGTGGCGCGGT
ATTATCCCGTATTGACGCCGGGCAAGAGCAACTCGGTCGCCGCATACACTATTCTCAGAATGACTTGGTT
GAGTACTCACCAGTCACAGAAAAGCATCTTACGGATGGCATGACAGTAAGAGAATTATGCAGTGCTGCCA
TAACCATGAGTGATAACACTGCGGCCAACTTACTTCTGACAACGATCGGAGGACCGAAGGAGCTAACCGC
TTTTTTGCACAACATGGGGGATCATGTAACTCGCCTTGATCGTTGGGAACCGGAGCTGAATGAAGCCATA
CCAAACGACGAGCGTGACACCACGATGCCTGTAGCAATGGCAACAACGTTGCGCAAACTATTAACTGGCG
AACTACTTACTCTAGCTTCCCGGCAACAATTAATAGACTGGATGGAGGCGGATAAAGTTGCAGGACCACT
TCTGCGCTCGGCCCTTCCGGCTGGCTGGTTTATTGCTGATAAATCTGGAGCCGGTGAGCGTGGGTCTCGC
GGTATCATTGCAGCACTGGGGCCAGATGGTAAGCCCTCCCGTATCGTAGTTATCTACACGACGGGGAGTC
AGGCAACTATGGATGAACGAAATAGACAGATCGCTGAGATAGGTGCCTCACTGATTAAGCATTGGTAACT
GTCAGACCAAGTTTACTCATATATACTTTAGATTGATTTAAAACTTCATTTTTAATTTAAAAGGATCTAG
GTGAAGATCCTTTTTGATAATCTCATGACCAAAATCCCTTAACGTGAGTTTTCGTTCCACTGAGCGTCAG
ACCCCGTAGAAAAGATCAAAGGATCTTCTTGAGATCCTTTTTTTCTGCGCGTAATCTGCTGCTTGCAAAC
AAAAAAACCACCGCTACCAGCGGTGGTTTGTTTGCCGGATCAAGAGCTACCAACTCTTTTTCCGAAGGTA
ACTGGCTTCAGCAGAGCGCAGATACCAAATACTGTTCTTCTAGTGTAGCCGTAGTTAGGCCACCACTTCA
AGAACTCTGTAGCACCGCCTACATACCTCGCTCTGCTAATCCTGTTACCAGTGGCTGCTGCCAGTGGCGA
TAAGTCGTGTCTTACCGGGTTGGACTCAAGACGATAGTTACCGGATAAGGCGCAGCGGTCGGGCTGAACG
GGGGGTTCGTGCACACAGCCCAGCTTGGAGCGAACGACCTACACCGAACTGAGATACCTACAGCGTGAGC
TATGAGAAAGCGCCACGCTTCCCGAAGGGAGAAAGGCGGACAGGTATCCGGTAAGCGGCAGGGTCGGAAC
AGGAGAGCGCACGAGGGAGCTTCCAGGGGGAAACGCCTGGTATCTTTATAGTCCTGTCGGGTTTCGCCAC
CTCTGACTTGAGCGTCGATTTTTGTGATGCTCGTCAGGGGGGCGGAGCCTATGGAAAAACGCCAGCAACG
CGGCCTTTTTACGGTTCCTGGCCTTTTGCTGGCCTTTTGCTCACATGTTCTTTCCTGCGTTATCCCCTGA
TTCTGTGGATAACCGTATTACCGCCTTTGAGTGAGCTGATACCGCTCGCCGCAGCCGAACGACCGAGCGC
AGCGAGTCAGTGAGCGAGGAAGCGGAAGAGCGCCCAATACGCAAACCGCCTCTCCCCGCGCGTTGGCCGA
TTCATTAATGCAGCTGGCACGACAGGTTTCCCGACTGGAAAGCGGGCAGTGAGCGCAACGCAATTAATGT
GAGTTAGCTCACTCATTAGGCACCCCAGGCTTTACACTTTATGCTTCCGGCTCGTATGTTGTGTGGAATT
GTGAGCGGATAACAATTTCACACAGGAAACAGCTATGACCATGATTACGCCAAGCGCGCAATTAACCCTC
ACTAAAGGGAACAAAAGCTGGAGCTGCAAGCTTAATGTAGTCTTATGCAATACTCTTGTAGTCTTGCAAC
ATGGTAACGATGAGTTAGCAACATGCCTTACAAGGAGAGAAAAAGCACCGTGCATGCCGATTGGTGGAAG
TAAGGTGGTACGATCGTGCCTTATTAGGAAGGCAACAGACGGGTCTGACATGGATTGGACGAACCACTGA
ATTGCCGCATTGCAGAGATATTGTATTTAAGTGCCTAGCTCGATACATAAACGGGTCTCTCTGGTTAGAC
CAGATCTGAGCCTGGGAGCTCTCTGGCTAACTAGGGAACCCACTGCTTAAGCCTCAATAAAGCTTGCCTT
GAGTGCTTCAAGTAGTGTGTGCCCGTCTGTTGTGTGACTCTGGTAACTAGAGATCCCTCAGACCCTTTTA
GTCAGTGTGGAAAATCTCTAGCAGTGGCGCCCGAACAGGGACTTGAAAGCGAAAGGGAAACCAGAGGAGC
TCTCTCGACGCAGGACTCGGCTTGCTGAAGCGCGCACGGCAAGAGGCGAGGGGCGGCGACTGGTGAGTAC
GCCAAAAATTTTGACTAGCGGAGGCTAGAAGGAGAGAGATGGGTGCGAGAGCGTCAGTATTAAGCGGGGG
AGAATTAGATCGCGATGGGAAAAAATTCGGTTAAGGCCAGGGGGAAAGAAAAAATATAAATTAAAACATA
TAGTATGGGCAAGCAGGGAGCTAGAACGATTCGCAGTTAATCCTGGCCTGTTAGAAACATCAGAAGGCTG
TAGACAAATACTGGGACAGCTACAACCATCCCTTCAGACAGGATCAGAAGAACTTAGATCATTATATAAT
ACAGTAGCAACCCTCTATTGTGTGCATCAAAGGATAGAGATAAAAGACACCAAGGAAGCTTTAGACAAGA
TAGAGGAAGAGCAAAACAAAAGTAAGACCACCGCACAGCAAGCGGCCGCTGATCTTCAGACCTGGAGGAG
GAGATATGAGGGACAATTGGAGAAGTGAATTATATAAATATAAAGTAGTAAAAATTGAACCATTAGGAGT
AGCACCCACCAAGGCAAAGAGAAGAGTGGTGCAGAGAGAAAAAAGAGCAGTGGGAATAGGAGCTTTGTTC
CTTGGGTTCTTGGGAGCAGCAGGAAGCACTATGGGCGCAGCGTCAATGACGCTGACGGTACAGGCCAGAC
AATTATTGTCTGGTATAGTGCAGCAGCAGAACAATTTGCTGAGGGCTATTGAGGCGCAACAGCATCTGTT
GCAACTCACAGTCTGGGGCATCAAGCAGCTCCAGGCAAGAATCCTGGCTGTGGAAAGATACCTAAAGGAT
CAACAGCTCCTGGGGATTTGGGGTTGCTCTGGAAAACTCATTTGCACCACTGCTGTGCCTTGGAATGCTA
GTTGGAGTAATAAATCTCTGGAACAGATTTGGAATCACACGACCTGGATGGAGTGGGACAGAGAAATTAA
CAATTACACAAGCTTAATACACTCCTTAATTGAAGAATCGCAAAACCAGCAAGAAAAGAATGAACAAGAA
TTATTGGAATTAGATAAATGGGCAAGTTTGTGGAATTGGTTTAACATAACAAATTGGCTGTGGTATATAA
AATTATTCATAATGATAGTAGGAGGCTTGGTAGGTTTAAGAATAGTTTTTGCTGTACTTTCTATAGTGAA
TAGAGTTAGGCAGGGATATTCACCATTATCGTTTCAGACCCACCTCCCAACCCCGAGGGGAC
